>Addgene plasmid #212432 | pTwist-SARS-CoV-2 Spike-deltaC18 W258L (CTG) | addgene full sequence | sequence record 432770 | Addgene NGS Result
ATGTTTGTGTTCCTCGTTCTCCTGCCCCTCGTTTCTTCCCAATGCGTGAACCTCACAACTAGAACGCAGC
TCCCACCCGCTTACACGAACTCTTTTACTCGTGGAGTATACTATCCCGATAAAGTCTTTAGGTCCAGTGT
CCTTCATTCTACTCAAGACCTTTTCCTGCCATTCTTCTCAAATGTCACCTGGTTCCATGCTATCCACGTT
TCTGGCACCAACGGAACTAAACGATTTGATAATCCCGTCTTGCCATTTAACGATGGCGTATACTTTGCCT
CAACGGAGAAGTCCAACATTATCCGGGGATGGATATTTGGCACCACCCTGGACTCCAAGACACAGTCTCT
CCTCATTGTGAACAACGCCACCAATGTCGTCATCAAAGTCTGTGAATTTCAATTTTGTAACGATCCCTTT
CTCGGGGTTTATTATCATAAGAATAACAAGTCTTGGATGGAGTCAGAGTTCCGCGTTTACAGTTCCGCTA
ACAACTGTACTTTTGAGTACGTTTCCCAACCATTTCTCATGGATCTTGAAGGGAAGCAAGGCAACTTCAA
GAATCTCCGCGAATTTGTGTTTAAGAATATAGACGGCTACTTCAAAATTTATAGCAAGCATACCCCGATA
AATCTGGTTCGGGATCTCCCTCAAGGCTTCTCCGCGTTGGAACCCCTCGTGGACTTGCCGATTGGCATCA
ACATCACCCGGTTCCAAACCCTTCTTGCCCTTCATCGAAGCTACCTCACGCCTGGCGACAGTAGTAGTGG
TCTGACAGCGGGCGCAGCAGCCTACTATGTGGGATATTTGCAACCACGCACCTTTCTTCTCAAATATAAC
GAAAACGGAACAATTACCGATGCCGTAGACTGTGCCCTCGATCCCCTGTCCGAAACTAAATGCACACTCA
AGTCCTTCACAGTTGAGAAAGGCATATACCAAACCAGTAACTTCCGCGTCCAACCCACCGAATCCATTGT
TCGATTCCCTAACATCACCAATTTGTGTCCTTTCGGTGAAGTATTTAATGCCACTCGATTTGCATCAGTT
TATGCCTGGAATCGCAAGCGAATATCAAATTGTGTTGCAGATTATAGTGTCCTGTATAATAGCGCATCAT
TCAGCACTTTTAAGTGTTATGGGGTCAGCCCTACGAAATTGAATGACTTGTGTTTTACCAACGTTTACGC
AGATTCTTTCGTCATACGCGGCGACGAAGTCCGACAGATTGCACCGGGGCAAACCGGAAAGATAGCAGAC
TATAATTATAAGTTGCCGGATGACTTCACCGGCTGCGTTATAGCATGGAACTCCAATAATCTCGATTCAA
AAGTCGGCGGCAACTATAATTATCTTTACCGCCTGTTTCGCAAGTCAAATCTGAAGCCCTTTGAACGTGA
CATCTCCACCGAAATTTATCAAGCTGGCAGCACCCCATGTAATGGAGTGGAAGGGTTTAACTGTTATTTT
CCCCTTCAATCATACGGATTTCAACCAACAAATGGGGTGGGCTATCAACCATATCGGGTGGTAGTCTTGA
GCTTTGAGCTGCTCCACGCACCGGCTACAGTTTGCGGACCGAAGAAAAGCACTAACCTGGTGAAGAATAA
ATGTGTGAACTTCAACTTTAATGGGCTCACCGGAACAGGGGTGCTGACAGAATCAAACAAGAAATTTCTC
CCTTTTCAACAATTTGGTAGAGACATTGCCGATACCACAGATGCCGTCCGCGATCCGCAAACACTGGAAA
TCCTCGATATAACACCCTGTAGCTTCGGCGGGGTCAGCGTGATAACTCCCGGAACGAACACATCCAACCA
AGTGGCTGTCCTGTATCAAGATGTCAACTGTACCGAAGTCCCTGTGGCGATACACGCCGACCAACTGACA
CCCACCTGGAGAGTCTACTCAACAGGTTCCAATGTCTTTCAAACTAGAGCGGGTTGTCTCATTGGCGCTG
AGCATGTCAATAATTCATACGAATGTGATATTCCTATTGGGGCAGGAATCTGTGCGTCTTATCAAACTCA
AACGAACTCACCACGGCGCGCTCGCTCAGTAGCCAGCCAGTCCATAATCGCCTATACCATGAGTCTCGGG
GCTGAGAACTCCGTGGCTTATTCAAACAATTCCATCGCAATCCCAACTAACTTTACCATTAGCGTTACCA
CGGAAATCTTGCCCGTCAGCATGACTAAGACGAGCGTAGACTGTACGATGTATATCTGTGGGGATTCCAC
CGAGTGTAGCAACCTCTTGCTTCAATACGGGTCTTTCTGTACTCAACTCAACCGAGCATTGACCGGAATT
GCGGTCGAACAAGACAAGAATACCCAAGAGGTGTTCGCACAAGTAAAGCAAATATACAAAACGCCGCCAA
TCAAAGATTTTGGCGGGTTTAATTTTAGCCAAATACTGCCAGACCCATCTAAGCCTTCAAAACGCAGCTT
TATCGAGGATCTGCTGTTCAACAAAGTTACGTTGGCTGACGCGGGTTTCATTAAGCAGTATGGGGATTGT
TTGGGAGACATTGCGGCCCGCGACCTTATCTGTGCTCAAAAATTCAATGGGTTGACAGTTCTGCCCCCTC
TGCTCACTGATGAGATGATTGCACAGTATACATCAGCATTGTTGGCAGGAACCATTACATCCGGCTGGAC
TTTTGGCGCGGGTGCGGCCCTTCAAATACCTTTCGCTATGCAAATGGCTTACAGATTCAATGGGATTGGT
GTCACGCAAAATGTATTGTATGAAAATCAGAAGCTGATCGCTAATCAATTTAACAGCGCGATTGGCAAGA
TCCAAGATTCACTGTCAAGCACAGCGTCCGCCCTCGGCAAACTCCAAGATGTTGTGAATCAAAACGCCCA
GGCCCTGAATACCCTCGTGAAGCAACTGAGTTCTAACTTCGGCGCAATCTCCAGCGTCCTCAACGACATA
TTGTCCAGACTTGATAAGGTGGAAGCCGAGGTGCAAATTGATCGGCTCATCACAGGCAGGCTCCAGTCAC
TCCAAACTTATGTGACACAACAGTTGATCCGGGCTGCTGAGATACGAGCAAGCGCCAACCTGGCCGCCAC
TAAAATGTCAGAGTGCGTGCTCGGGCAGTCCAAACGGGTTGACTTTTGTGGCAAGGGCTATCACTTGATG
TCCTTCCCCCAATCCGCCCCACATGGAGTGGTCTTTCTCCACGTCACTTATGTCCCTGCTCAAGAGAAGA
ACTTTACGACAGCTCCAGCAATCTGTCACGATGGCAAAGCGCACTTTCCCAGGGAAGGCGTTTTCGTCAG
TAATGGCACGCATTGGTTTGTGACCCAAAGGAATTTCTATGAACCCCAAATCATAACCACTGACAATACA
TTTGTCTCAGGCAACTGTGATGTGGTCATTGGGATCGTGAACAACACGGTATATGATCCCCTGCAACCCG
AGTTGGATAGCTTCAAAGAGGAATTGGATAAATACTTTAAGAATCATACTTCACCCGATGTTGATCTCGG
GGACATATCAGGAATAAATGCAAGTGTCGTCAACATTCAGAAAGAGATTGATCGCCTTAATGAGGTCGCC
AAGAACTTGAATGAATCTTTGATCGACTTGCAAGAACTGGGCAAATACGAACAATATATTAAATGGCCCT
GGTACATTTGGTTGGGCTTTATCGCCGGACTTATAGCTATCGTTATGGTCACAATTATGTTGTGCTGTAT
GACTAGCTGTTGTTCCTGCTTGAAAGGATGTTGCAGTTGCGGATCTTGTTGTAAATAAAGGATCCTCTAG
AAGTTGTCTCCTCCTGCACTGACTGACTGATACAATCGATTTCTGGATCCGCAGGCCTAATCAACCTCTG
GATTACAAAATTTGTGAAAGATTGACTGGTATTCTTAACTATGTTGCTCCTTTTACGCTATGTGGATACG
CTGCTTTAATGCCTTTGTATCATGCTATTGCTTCCCGTATGGCTTTCATTTTCTCCTCCTTGTATAAATC
CTGGTTGCTGTCTCTTTATGAGGAGTTGTGGCCCGTTGTCAGGCAACGTGGCGTGGTGTGCACTGTGTTT
GCTGACGCAACCCCCACTGGTTGGGGCATTGCCACCACCTGTCAGCTCCTTTCCGGGACTTTCGCTTTCC
CCCTCCCTATTGCCACGGCGGAACTCATCGCCGCCTGCCTTGCCCGCTGCTGGACAGGGGCTCGGCTGTT
GGGCACTGACAATTCCGTGGTGTTGTCGGGGAAGCTGACGTCCTTTCCATGGCTGCTCGCCTGTGTTGCC
ACCTGGATTCTGCGCGGGACGTCCTTCTGCTACGTCCCTTCGGCCCTCAATCCAGCGGACCTTCCTTCCC
GCGGCCTGCTGCCGGCTCTGCGGCCTCTTCCGCGTCTTCGCCTTCGCCCTCAGACGAGTCGGATCTCCCT
TTGGGCCGCCTCCCCGCCTGTCTAGCTTGACTGACTGAGATACAGCGTACCTTCAGCTCACAGACATGAT
AAGATACATTGATGAGTTTGGACAAACCACAACTAGAATGCAGTGAAAAAAATGCTTTATTTGTGAAATT
TGTGATGCTATTGCTTTATTTGTAACCATTATAAGCTGCAATAAACAAGTTAACAACAACAATTGCATTC
ATTTTATGTTTCAGGTTCAGGGGGAGGTGTGGGAGGTTTTTTAAAGCAAGTAAAACCTCTACAAATGTGG
TATTGGCCCATCTCTATCGGTATCGTAGCATAACCCCTTGGGGCCTCTAAACGGGTCTTGAGGGGTTTTT
TGTGCCCCTCGGGCCGGATTGCTATCTACCGGCATTGGCGCAGAAAAAAATGCCTGATGCGACGCTGCGC
GTCTTATACTCCCACATATGCCAGATTCAGCAACGGATACGGCTTCCCCAACTTGCCCACTTCCATACGT
GTCCTCCTTACCAGAAATTTATCCTTAAGGTCGTCAGCTATCCTGCAGGCGATCTCTCGATTTCGATCAA
GACATTCCTTTAATGGTCTTTTCTGGACACCACTAGGGGTCAGAAGTAGTTCATCAAACTTTCTTCCCTC
CCTAATCTCATTGGTTACCTTGGGCTATCGAAACTTAATTAAGCGATCTGCATCTCAATTAGTCAGCAAC
CATAGTCCCGCCCCTAACTCCGCCCATCCCGCCCCTAACTCCGCCCAGTTCCGCCCATTCTCCGCCCCAT
CGCTGACTAATTTTTTTTATTTATGCAGAGGCCGAGGCCGCCTCGGCCTCTGAGCTATTCCAGAAGTAGT
GAGGAGGCTTTTTTGGAGGCCTAGGCTTTTGCAAAGGAGGTAGCCAACATGATTGAACAAGATGGATTGC
ACGCAGGTTCTCCCGCCGCTTGGGTGGAGAGGCTATTCGGCTATGACTGGGCACAACAGACAATCGGCTG
CTCTGATGCCGCCGTGTTCCGGCTGTCAGCGCAGGGGCGCCCGGTTCTTTTTGTCAAGACCGACCTGTCC
GGTGCCCTGAATGAACTCCAGGACGAGGCAGCGCGGCTATCGTGGCTGGCCACGACGGGCGTTCCTTGCG
CAGCTGTGCTCGACGTTGTCACTGAAGCGGGAAGGGACTGGCTGCTATTGGGCGAAGTGCCGGGGCAGGA
TCTCCTGTCATCTCACCTTGCTCCTGCCGAGAAAGTATCCATCATGGCTGATGCAATGCGGCGGCTGCAT
ACGCTTGATCCGGCTACCTGCCCATTCGACCACCAAGCGAAACATCGCATCGAGCGAGCACGTACTCGGA
TGGAAGCCGGTCTTGTCGATCAGGATGATCTGGACGAAGAGCATCAGGGGCTCGCGCCAGCCGAACTGTT
CGCCAGGCTCAAGGCGCGGATGCCCGACGGCGAGGATCTCGTCGTGACCCACGGCGATGCCTGCTTGCCG
AATATCATGGTGGAAAATGGCCGCTTTTCTGGATTCATCGACTGTGGCCGGCTGGGTGTGGCGGACCGCT
ATCAGGACATAGCGTTGGCTACCCGTGATATTGCTGAAGAGCTTGGCGGCGAATGGGCTGACCGCTTCCT
CGTGCTTTACGGTATCGCCGCTCCCGATTCGCAGCGCATCGCCTTCTATCGCCTTCTTGACGAGTTCTTC
TAGTATGTAAGCCCTGTGCCTTCTAGTTGCCAGCCATCTGTTGTTTGCCCCTCCCCCGTGCCTTCCTTGA
CCCTGGAAGGTGCCACTCCCACTGTCCTTTCCTAATAAAATGAGGAAATTGCATCGCATTGTCTGAGTAG
GTGTCATTCTATTCTGGGGGGTGGGGTGGGGCAGGACAGCAAGGGGGAGGATTGGGAAGACAATAGCAGG
CATGCTGGGGATGCGGTGGGCTCTATGGTTAATTAACCAGTCAAGTCAGCTACTTGGCGAGATCGACTTG
TCTGGGTTTCGACTACGCTCAGAATTGCGTCAGTCAAGTTCGATCTGGTCCTTGCTATTGCACCCGTTCT
CCGATTACGAGTTTCATTTAAATCATGTGAGCAAAAGGCCAGCAAAAGGCCAGGAACCGTAAAAAGGCCG
CGTTGCTGGCGTTTTTCCATAGGCTCCGCCCCCCTGACGAGCATCACAAAAATCGACGCTCAAGTCAGAG
GTGGCGAAACCCGACAGGACTATAAAGATACCAGGCGTTTCCCCCTGGAAGCTCCCTCGTGCGCTCTCCT
GTTCCGACCCTGCCGCTTACCGGATACCTGTCCGCCTTTCTCCCTTCGGGAAGCGTGGCGCTTTCTCATA
GCTCACGCTGTAGGTATCTCAGTTCGGTGTAGGTCGTTCGCTCCAAGCTGGGCTGTGTGCACGAACCCCC
CGTTCAGCCCGACCGCTGCGCCTTATCCGGTAACTATCGTCTTGAGTCCAACCCGGTAAGACACGACTTA
TCGCCACTGGCAGCAGCCACTGGTAACAGGATTAGCAGAGCGAGGTATGTAGGCGGTGCTACAGAGTTCT
TGAAGTGGTGGCCTAACTACGGCTACACTAGAAGAACAGTATTTGGTATCTGCGCTCTGCTGAAGCCAGT
TACCTTCGGAAAAAGAGTTGGTAGCTCTTGATCCGGCAAACAAACCACCGCTGGTAGCGGTGGTTTTTTT
GTTTGCAAGCAGCAGATTACGCGCAGAAAAAAAGGATCTCAAGAAGATCCTTTGATCTTTTCTACGGGGT
CTGACGCTCAGTGGAACGAAAACTCACGTTAAGGGATTTTGGTCATGAGATTATCAAAAAGGATCTTCAC
CTAGATCCTTTTAAATTAAAAATGAAGTTTTAAATCAATCTAAAGTATATATGAGTAAACTTGGTCTGAC
AGTTACCAATGCTTAATCAGTGAGGCACCTATCTCAGCGATCTGTCTATTTCGTTCATCCATAGTTGCAT
TTAAATTTCCGAACTCTCCAAGGCCCTCGTCGGAAAATCTTCAAACCTTTCGTCCGATCCATCTTGCAGG
CTACCTCTCGAACGAACTATCGCAAGTCTCTTGGCCGGCCTTGCGCCTTGGCTATTGCTTGGCAGCGCCT
ATCGCCAGGTATTACTCCAATCCCGAATATCCGAGATCGGGATCACCCGAGAGAAGTTCAACCTACATCC
TCAATCCCGATCTATCCGAGATCCGAGGAATATCGAAATCGGGGCGCGCCTGGTGTACCGAGAACGATCC
TCTCAGTGCGAGTCTCGACGATCCATATCGTTGCTTGGCAGTCAGCCAGTCGGAATCCAGCTTGGGACCC
AGGAAGTCCAATCGTCAGATATTGTACTCAAGCCTGGTCACGGCAGCGTACCGATCTGTTTAAACCTAGA
TATTGATAGTCTGATCGGTCAACGTATAATCGAGTCCTAGCTTTTGCAAACATCTATCAAGAGACAGGAT
CAGCAGGAGGCTTTCGCATGAGTATTCAACATTTCCGTGTCGCCCTTATTCCCTTTTTTGCGGCATTTTG
CCTTCCTGTTTTTGCTCACCCAGAAACGCTGGTGAAAGTAAAAGATGCTGAAGATCAGTTGGGTGCGCGA
GTGGGTTACATCGAACTGGATCTCAACAGCGGTAAGATCCTTGAGAGTTTTCGCCCCGAAGAACGCTTTC
CAATGATGAGCACTTTTAAAGTTCTGCTATGTGGCGCGGTATTATCCCGTATTGACGCCGGGCAAGAGCA
ACTCGGTCGCCGCATACACTATTCTCAGAATGACTTGGTTGAGTATTCACCAGTCACAGAAAAGCATCTT
ACGGATGGCATGACAGTAAGAGAATTATGCAGTGCTGCCATAACCATGAGTGATAACACTGCGGCCAACT
TACTTCTGACAACGATTGGAGGACCGAAGGAGCTAACCGCTTTTTTGCACAACATGGGGGATCATGTAAC
TCGCCTTGATCGTTGGGAACCGGAGCTGAATGAAGCCATACCAAACGACGAGCGTGACACCACGATGCCT
GTAGCAATGGCAACAACCTTGCGTAAACTATTAACTGGCGAACTACTTACTCTAGCTTCCCGGCAACAGT
TGATAGACTGGATGGAGGCGGATAAAGTTGCAGGACCACTTCTGCGCTCGGCCCTTCCGGCTGGCTGGTT
TATTGCTGATAAATCTGGAGCCGGTGAGCGTGGGTCTCGCGGTATCATTGCAGCACTGGGGCCAGATGGT
AAGCCCTCCCGTATCGTAGTTATCTACACGACGGGGAGTCAGGCAACTATGGATGAACGAAATAGACAGA
TCGCTGAGATAGGTGCCTCACTGATTAAGCATTGGTAACCGATTCTAGGTGCATTGGCGCAGAAAAAAAT
GCCTGATGCGACGCTGCGCGTCTTATACTCCCACATATGCCAGATTCAGCAACGGATACGGCTTCCCCAA
CTTGCCCACTTCCATACGTGTCCTCCTTACCAGAAATTTATCCTTAAGATCCCGAATCGTTTAAACTCGA
CTCTGGCTCTATCGAATCTCCGTCGTTTCGAGCTTACGCGAACAGCCGTGGCGCTCATTTGCTCGTCGGG
CATCGAATCTCGTCAGCTATCGTCAGCTTACCTTTTTGGCAGCGATCGCGGCTCCCGACATCTTGGACCA
TTAGCTCCACAGGTATCTTCTTCCCTCTAGTGGTCATAACAGCAGCTTCAGCTACCTCTCAATTCAAAAA
ACCCCTCAAGACCCGTTTAGAGGCCCCAAGGGGTTATGCTATCAATCGTTGCGTTACACACACAAAAAAC
CAACACACATCCATCTTCGATGGATAGCGATTTTATTATCTAACTGCTGATCGAGTGTAGCCAGATCTAG
TAATCAATTACGGGGTCATTAGTTCATAGCCCATATATGGAGTTCCGCGTTACATAACTTACGGTAAATG
GCCCGCCTGGCTGACCGCCCAACGACCCCCGCCCATTGACGTCAATAATGACGTATGTTCCCATAGTAAC
GCCAATAGGGACTTTCCATTGACGTCAATGGGTGGAGTATTTACGGTAAACTGCCCACTTGGCAGTACAT
CAAGTGTATCATATGCCAAGTACGCCCCCTATTGACGTCAATGACGGTAAATGGCCCGCCTGGCATTATG
CCCAGTACATGACCTTATGGGACTTTCCTACTTGGCAGTACATCTACGTATTAGTCATCGCTATTACCAT
GCTGATGCGGTTTTGGCAGTACATCAATGGGCGTGGATAGCGGTTTGACTCACGGGGATTTCCAAGTCTC
CACCCCATTGACGTCAATGGGAGTTTGTTTTGGCACCAAAATCAACGGGACTTTCCAAAATGTCGTAACA
ACTCCGCCCCATTGACGCAAATGGGCGGTAGGCGTGTACGGTGGGAGGTCTATATAAGCAGAGCTGGTTT
AGTGAACCGTCAGATCGCCTGGAGACGCCATCCACGCTGTTTTGACCTCCATAGAAGACACCGGGACCGA
TCCAGCCTCCCCTCGAAGCTTACATGTGGTACCGAGCTCGGATCCTGAGAACTTCAGGGTGAGTCTATGG
GACCCTTGATGTTTTCTTTCCCCTTCTTTTCTATGGTTAAGTTCATGTCATAGGAAGGGGAGAAGTAACA
GGGTACACATATTGACCAAATCAGGGTAATTTTGCATTTGTAATTTTAAAAAATGCTTTCTTCTTTTAAT
ATACTTTTTTGTTTATCTTATTTCTAATACTTTCCCTAATCTCTTTCTTTCAGGGCAATAATGATACAAT
GTATCATGCCTCTTTGCACCATTCTAAAGAATAACAGTGATAATTTCTGGGTTAAGGCAATAGCAATATT
TCTGCATATAAATATTTCTGCATATAAATTGTAACTGATGTAAGAGGTTTCATATTGCTAATAGCAGCTA
CAATCCAGCTACCATTCTGCTTTTATTTTATGGTTGGGATAAGGCTGGATTATTCTGAGTCCAAGCTAGG
CCCTTTTGCTAATCATGTTCATACCTCTTATCTTCCTCCCACAGCTCCTGGGCAACGTGCTGGTCTGTGT
GCTGGCCCATCACTTTGGCAAAGGCGGCCGCC
Features (pLannotate 1.2.2; 21 found; start..end, strand, type, name):
      1..3765    +  CDS            S: SPIKE_SARS2 - Experimental evidence at protein level: Swiss-Prot protein existence level 1. [Spike glycoprotein]: May down-regulate host tetherin (BST2) by lysosomal degradation, thereby counteracting its antiviral activity. From Severe acute respiratory syndrome coronavirus 2 (2019-nCoV) (SARS-CoV-2).
   3839..4427    +  misc_feature   WPRE: woodchuck hepatitis virus posttranscriptional regulatory element
   4480..4601    -  polyA_signal   SV40 poly(A) signal: SV40 polyadenylation signal
   4624..4693    -  CDS            large T antigen (fragment): large T antigen from SV40 (simian virus 40)
   4716..4762    +  terminator     T7 terminator: transcription terminator for bacteriophage T7 RNA polymerase
   4792..4928    +  terminator     rrnG terminator: transcription terminator from the E. coli ribosomal RNA rrnG operon (Albrechtsen et al., 1991)
   4973..5044    +  misc_feature   3' β-globin insulator: insulator downstream of the human β-globin locus (Farrell et al., 2002)
   5089..5285    +  promoter       SV40 promoter: SV40 early promoter
   5299..6090    +  CDS            neo: KKA2_KLEPN - Also known as kan, nptII. Experimental evidence at protein level: Swiss-Prot protein existence level 1. Resistance to kanamycin, neomycin, paromomycin, ribostamycin, butirosin and gentamicin B. From Klebsiella pneumoniae.
   6104..6328    +  polyA_signal   bGH poly(A) signal: bovine growth hormone polyadenylation signal
   6524..7112    -  rep_origin     ori: high-copy-number ColE1/pMB1/pBR322/pUC origin of replication
   7284..7348    -  CDS            bla(M) (fragment): β-lactamase lacking the signal sequence; bla(M); allows cytosolic expression of β-lactamase
   7858..8718    +  CDS            AmpR: β-lactamase; bla; confers resistance to ampicillin, carbenicillin, and related antibiotics
   8731..8867    +  terminator     rrnG terminator: transcription terminator from the E. coli ribosomal RNA rrnG operon (Albrechtsen et al., 1991)
   9019..9090    +  misc_feature   5' β-globin insulator: insulator upstream of the human β-globin locus (Farrell et al., 2002)
   9095..9141    -  terminator     T7 terminator: transcription terminator for bacteriophage T7 RNA polymerase
   9159..9207    -  polyA_signal   poly(A) signal: synthetic polyadenylation signal
   9288..9591    +  enhancer       CMV enhancer: human cytomegalovirus immediate early enhancer
   9664..9681    -  promoter       CMV promoter (fragment): human cytomegalovirus (CMV) immediate early promoter
   9744..9795    +  promoter       CMVd2 promoter: truncated human cytomegalovirus (CMV) immediate early promoter that yields moderately reduced expression relative to the full-length promoter
   9929..10404   +  intron         β-globin intron: internally truncated intron from human β-globin
