[The description below was written by a language model from this plasmid's Addgene catalogue record and pLannotate feature annotations shown in this document.]
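Description:
pTwist-SARS-CoV-2 Spike-deltaC18 W258L (CTG) is a mammalian expression plasmid built on the Twist pTwist-CMV-BetaGlobin-WPRE-Neo backbone. It encodes the SARS-CoV-2 spike glycoprotein carrying the W258L substitution. The "deltaC18" in the name indicates removal of the last 18 residues of the cytoplasmic tail, a truncation commonly used to improve spike incorporation into pseudotyped particles. "CTG" presumably denotes the leucine codon used at position 258. In bacteria the plasmid replicates at high copy from a ColE1/pUC-type origin and is selected with ampicillin through the AmpR β-lactamase gene.

The annotated 10,462 nt sequence places the spike open reading frame downstream of a CMV enhancer, CMV promoter elements and a truncated human β-globin intron, which promotes splicing and efficient mRNA expression. The catalogue lists the promoter as CAG, but the feature table and backbone name point to a CMV enhancer/promoter with a β-globin intron, so the two sources differ. After the coding sequence, a WPRE enhances transcript stability and export, and an SV40 polyadenylation signal ends the unit. A separate SV40 early promoter–neo–bGH poly(A) cassette provides G418 selection in mammalian cells. β-globin insulator elements, bacterial rrnG and T7 terminators, and a synthetic poly(A) signal upstream of the enhancer shield the expression units from read-through transcription.

The plasmid supplies the envelope protein for pseudovirus production. It would be co-transfected with packaging and reporter constructs that are not part of this record, yielding spike-pseudotyped particles. The associated work concerns SARS-CoV-2 evolution and escape from mRNA vaccine-induced humoral immunity, so this single-mutant spike is suited to testing how W258L affects antibody neutralisation.
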