Addgene plasmid #212432: pTwist-SARS-CoV-2 Spike-deltaC18 W258L (CTG)
Purpose: Encodes SARS-CoV-2 spike W258L for pseudovirus production
Depositing lab: Alejandro Balazs. Depositing organization: Massachusetts General Hospital. Publication: Ongoing evolution of SARS-CoV-2 drives escape from mRNA vaccine-induced humoral immunity. Roederer AL, Cao Y, Denis KS, Sheehan ML, Li CJ, Lam EC, Gregory DJ, Poznansky MC, Iafrate AJ, Canaday DH, Gravenstein S, Garcia-Beltran WF, Balazs AB. medRxiv [Preprint]. 2024 Mar 7:2024.03.05.24303815. doi: 10.1101/2024.03.05.24303815. PubMed 38496628.
Backbone
  Vector backbone: pTwist-CMV-BetaGlobin-WPRE-Neo
  Backbone manufacturer: Twist
  Vector type: Mammalian Expression
Growth in bacteria
  Bacterial resistance: Ampicillin, 100 μg/mL
  Growth temperature: 37°C
  Growth strain: DH5alpha
  Copy number: High Copy
Gene/Insert
  Gene/Insert name: SARS-CoV-2 Spike W258L
  Species: Severe acute respiratory syndrome coronavirus 2
  Mutation: W258L
  Entrez Gene: S (a.k.a. GU280_gp02, spike glycoprotein)
  Promoter: CAG
  Cloning method: Ligation Independent Cloning
Terms and licenses: Academic/Nonprofit Terms; Industry Terms: Not Available to Industry
Depositor comments: Please visit https://www.medrxiv.org/content/10.1101/2024.03.05.24303815v1 for medRxiv preprint.
How to cite: pTwist-SARS-CoV-2 Spike-deltaC18 W258L (CTG) was a gift from Alejandro Balazs (Addgene plasmid # 212432 ; http://n2t.net/addgene:212432 ; RRID:Addgene_212432)
